>Addgene plasmid #214456 | p663-UBC-MTS-miniTurbo-V5_IDG-K | addgene full sequence | sequence record 423210 | Addgene NGS Result
AGGTGGCACTTTTCGGGGAAATGTGCGCGGAACCCCTATTTGTTTATTTTTCTAAATACATTCAAATATG
TATCCGCTCATGAGACAATAACCCTGATAAATGCTTCAATAATATTGAAAAAGGAAGAGTATGAGTATTC
AACATTTCCGTGTCGCCCTTATTCCCTTTTTTGCGGCATTTTGCCTTCCTGTTTTTGCTCACCCAGAAAC
GCTGGTGAAAGTAAAAGATGCTGAAGATCAGTTGGGTGCACGAGTGGGTTACATCGAACTGGATCTCAAC
AGCGGTAAGATCCTTGAGAGTTTTCGCCCCGAAGAACGTTTTCCAATGATGAGCACTTTTAAAGTTCTGC
TATGTGGCGCGGTATTATCCCGTATTGACGCCGGGCAAGAGCAACTCGGTCGCCGCATACACTATTCTCA
GAATGACTTGGTTGAGTACTCACCAGTCACAGAAAAGCATCTTACGGATGGCATGACAGTAAGAGAATTA
TGCAGTGCTGCCATAACCATGAGTGATAACACTGCGGCCAACTTACTTCTGACAACGATCGGAGGACCGA
AGGAGCTAACCGCTTTTTTGCACAACATGGGGGATCATGTAACTCGCCTTGATCGTTGGGAACCGGAGCT
GAATGAAGCCATACCAAACGACGAGCGTGACACCACGATGCCTGTAGCAATGGCAACAACGTTGCGCAAA
CTATTAACTGGCGAACTACTTACTCTAGCTTCCCGGCAACAATTAATAGACTGGATGGAGGCGGATAAAG
TTGCAGGACCACTTCTGCGCTCGGCCCTTCCGGCTGGCTGGTTTATTGCTGATAAATCTGGAGCCGGTGA
GCGTGGGTCTCGCGGTATCATTGCAGCACTGGGGCCAGATGGTAAGCCCTCCCGTATCGTAGTTATCTAC
ACGACGGGGAGTCAGGCAACTATGGATGAACGAAATAGACAGATCGCTGAGATAGGTGCCTCACTGATTA
AGCATTGGTAACTGTCAGACCAAGTTTACTCATATATACTTTAGATTGATTTAAAACTTCATTTTTAATT
TAAAAGGATCTAGGTGAAGATCCTTTTTGATAATCTCATGACCAAAATCCCTTAACGTGAGTTTTCGTTC
CACTGAGCGTCAGACCCCGTAGAAAAGATCAAAGGATCTTCTTGAGATCCTTTTTTTCTGCGCGTAATCT
GCTGCTTGCAAACAAAAAAACCACCGCTACCAGCGGTGGTTTGTTTGCCGGATCAAGAGCTACCAACTCT
TTTTCCGAAGGTAACTGGCTTCAGCAGAGCGCAGATACCAAATACTGTTCTTCTAGTGTAGCCGTAGTTA
GGCCACCACTTCAAGAACTCTGTAGCACCGCCTACATACCTCGCTCTGCTAATCCTGTTACCAGTGGCTG
CTGCCAGTGGCGATAAGTCGTGTCTTACCGGGTTGGACTCAAGACGATAGTTACCGGATAAGGCGCAGCG
GTCGGGCTGAACGGGGGGTTCGTGCACACAGCCCAGCTTGGAGCGAACGACCTACACCGAACTGAGATAC
CTACAGCGTGAGCTATGAGAAAGCGCCACGCTTCCCGAAGGGAGAAAGGCGGACAGGTATCCGGTAAGCG
GCAGGGTCGGAACAGGAGAGCGCACGAGGGAGCTTCCAGGGGGAAACGCCTGGTATCTTTATAGTCCTGT
CGGGTTTCGCCACCTCTGACTTGAGCGTCGATTTTTGTGATGCTCGTCAGGGGGGCGGAGCCTATGGAAA
AACGCCAGCAACGCGGCCTTTTTACGGTTCCTGGCCTTTTGCTGGCCTTTTGCTCACATGTTCTTTCCTG
CGTTATCCCCTGATTCTGTGGATAACCGTATTACCGCCTTTGAGTGAGCTGATACCGCTCGCCGCAGCCG
AACGACCGAGCGCAGCGAGTCAGTGAGCGAGGAAGCGGAAGAGCGCCCAATACGCAAACCGCCTCTCCCC
GCGCGTTGGCCGATTCATTAATGCAGCTGGCACGACAGGTTTCCCGACTGGAAAGCGGGCAGTGAGCGCA
ACGCAATTAATGTGAGTTAGCTCACTCATTAGGCACCCCAGGCTTTACACTTTATGCTTCCGGCTCGTAT
GTTGTGTGGAATTGTGAGCGGATAACAATTTCACACAGGAAACAGCTATGACCATGATTACGCCAAGCGC
GCAATTAACCCTCACTAAAGGGAACAAAAGCTGGAGCTGCAAGCTTAATGTAGTCTTATGCAATACTCTT
GTAGTCTTGCAACATGGTAACGATGAGTTAGCAACATGCCTTACAAGGAGAGAAAAAGCACCGTGCATGC
CGATTGGTGGAAGTAAGGTGGTACGATCGTGCCTTATTAGGAAGGCAACAGACGGGTCTGACATGGATTG
GACGAACCACTGAATTGCCGCATTGCAGAGATATTGTATTTAAGTGCCTAGCTCGATACATAAACGGGTC
TCTCTGGTTAGACCAGATCTGAGCCTGGGAGCTCTCTGGCTAACTAGGGAACCCACTGCTTAAGCCTCAA
TAAAGCTTGCCTTGAGTGCTTCAAGTAGTGTGTGCCCGTCTGTTGTGTGACTCTGGTAACTAGAGATCCC
TCAGACCCTTTTAGTCAGTGTGGAAAATCTCTAGCAGTGGCGCCCGAACAGGGACTTGAAAGCGAAAGGG
AAACCAGAGGAGCTCTCTCGACGCAGGACTCGGCTTGCTGAAGCGCGCACGGCAAGAGGCGAGGGGCGGC
GACTGGTGAGTACGCCAAAAATTTTGACTAGCGGAGGCTAGAAGGAGAGAGATGGGTGCGAGAGCGTCAG
TATTAAGCGGGGGAGAATTAGATCGCGATGGGAAAAAATTCGGTTAAGGCCAGGGGGAAAGAAAAAATAT
AAATTAAAACATATAGTATGGGCAAGCAGGGAGCTAGAACGATTCGCAGTTAATCCTGGCCTGTTAGAAA
CATCAGAAGGCTGTAGACAAATACTGGGACAGCTACAACCATCCCTTCAGACAGGATCAGAAGAACTTAG
ATCATTATATAATACAGTAGCAACCCTCTATTGTGTGCATCAAAGGATAGAGATAAAAGACACCAAGGAA
GCTTTAGACAAGATAGAGGAAGAGCAAAACAAAAGTAAGACCACCGCACAGCAAGCGGCCGCTGATCTTC
AGACCTGGAGGAGGAGATATGAGGGACAATTGGAGAAGTGAATTATATAAATATAAAGTAGTAAAAATTG
AACCATTAGGAGTAGCACCCACCAAGGCAAAGAGAAGAGTGGTGCAGAGAGAAAAAAGAGCAGTGGGAAT
AGGAGCTTTGTTCCTTGGGTTCTTGGGAGCAGCAGGAAGCACTATGGGCGCAGCGTCAATGACGCTGACG
GTACAGGCCAGACAATTATTGTCTGGTATAGTGCAGCAGCAGAACAATTTGCTGAGGGCTATTGAGGCGC
AACAGCATCTGTTGCAACTCACAGTCTGGGGCATCAAGCAGCTCCAGGCAAGAATCCTGGCTGTGGAAAG
ATACCTAAAGGATCAACAGCTCCTGGGGATTTGGGGTTGCTCTGGAAAACTCATTTGCACCACTGCTGTG
CCTTGGAATGCTAGTTGGAGTAATAAATCTCTGGAACAGATTTGGAATCACACGACCTGGATGGAGTGGG
ACAGAGAAATTAACAATTACACAAGCTTAATACACTCCTTAATTGAAGAATCGCAAAACCAGCAAGAAAA
GAATGAACAAGAATTATTGGAATTAGATAAATGGGCAAGTTTGTGGAATTGGTTTAACATAACAAATTGG
CTGTGGTATATAAAATTATTCATAATGATAGTAGGAGGCTTGGTAGGTTTAAGAATAGTTTTTGCTGTAC
TTTCTATAGTGAATAGAGTTAGGCAGGGATATTCACCATTATCGTTTCAGACCCACCTCCCAACCCCGAG
GGGACCCGACAGGCCCGAAGGAATAGAAGAAGAAGGTGGAGAGAGAGACAGAGACAGATCCATTCGATTA
GTGAACGGATCTCGACGGTATCGGTTAACTTTTAAAAGAAAAGGGGGGATTGGGGGGTACAGTGCAGGGG
AAAGAATAGTAGACATAATAGCAACAGACATACAAACTAAAGAATTACAAAAACAAATTACAAAATTCAA
AATTTTATCGTCCAGTGTGGTGGAATTCTGCAGATATCACAACTTTGTATAGAAAAGTTGGCCTCCGCGC
CGGGTTTTGGCGCCTCCCGCGGGCGCCCCCCTCCTCACGGCGAGCGCTGCCACGTCAGACGAAGGGCGCA
GCGAGCGTCCTGATCCTTCCGCCCGGACGCTCAGGACAGCGGCCCGCTGCTCATAAGACTCGGCCTTAGA
ACCCCAGTATCAGCAGAAGGACATTTTAGGACGGGACTTGGGTGACTCTAGGGCACTGGTTTTCTTTCCA
GAGAGCGGAACAGGCGAGGAAAAGTAGTCCCTTCTCGGCGATTCTGCGGAGGGATCTCCGTGGGGCGGTG
AACGCCGATGATTATATAAGGACGCGCCGGGTGTGGCACAGCTAGTTCCGTCGCAGCCGGGATTTGGGTC
GCGGTTCTTGTTTGTGGATCGCTGTGATCGTCACTTGGTGAGTAGCGGGCTGCTGGGCTGGCCGGGGCTT
TCGTGGCCGCCGGGCCGCTCGGTGGGACGGAAGCGTGTGGAGAGACCGCCAAGGGCTGTAGTCTGGGTCC
GCGAGCAAGGTTGCCCTGAACTGGGGGTTGGGGGGAGCGCAGCAAAATGGCGGCTGTTCCCGAGTCTTGA
ATGGAAGACGCTTGTGAGGCGGGCTGTGAGGTCGTTGAAACAAGGTGGGGGGCATGGTGGGCGGCAAGAA
CCCAAGGTCTTGAGGCCTTCGCTAATGCGGGAAAGCTCTTATTCGGGTGAGATGGGCTGGGGCACCATCT
GGGGACCCTGACGTGAAGTTTGTCACTGACTGGAGAACTCGGTTTGTCGTCTGTTGCGGGGGCGGCAGTT
ATGGCGGTGCCGTTGGGCAGTGCACCCGTACCTTTGGGAGCGCGCGCCCTCGTCGTGTCGTGACGTCACC
CGTTCTGTTGGCTTATAATGCAGGGTGGGGCCACCTGCCGGTAGGTGTGCGGTAGGCTTTTCTCCGTCGC
AGGACGCAGGGTTCGGGCCTAGGGTAGGCTCTCCTGAATCGACAGGCGCCGGACCTCTGGTGAGGGGAGG
GATAAGTGAGGCGTCAGTTTCTTTGGTCGGTTTTATGTACCTATCTTCTTAAGTAGCTGAAGCTCCGGTT
TTGAACTATGCGCTCGGGGTTGGCGAGTGTGTTTTGTGAAGTTTTTTAGGCACCTTTTGAAATGTAATCA
TTTGGGTCAATATGTAATTTTCAGTGTTAGACTAGTAAATTGTCCGCTAAATTCTGGCCGTTTTTGGCTT
TTTTGTTAGACGCAACTTTGTACAAAAAAGCAGGCTTAGCCACCATGTCCGTCCTGACGCCGCTGCTGCT
GCGGGGCTTGACAGGCTCGGCCCGGCGGCTCCCAGTGCCGCGCGCCAAGGGAATCCCGCTGCTGAACGCT
AAACAGATTCTGGGACAGCTGGACGGCGGGAGCGTGGCAGTCCTGCCTGTGGTCGACTCCACCAATCAGT
ACCTGCTGGATCGAATCGGCGAGCTGAAGAGTGGGGATGCTTGCATTGCAGAATATCAGCAGGCAGGGAG
AGGAAGCAGAGGGAGGAAATGGTTCTCTCCTTTTGGAGCTAACCTGTACCTGAGTATGTTTTGGCGCCTG
AAGCGGGGACCAGCAGCAATCGGCCTGGGCCCGGTCATCGGAATTGTCATGGCAGAAGCGCTGCGAAAGC
TGGGAGCAGACAAGGTGCGAGTCAAATGGCCCAATGACCTGTATCTGCAGGATAGAAAGCTGGCAGGCAT
CCTGGTGGAGCTGGCCGGAATAACAGGCGATGCTGCACAGATCGTCATTGGCGCCGGGATTAACGTGGCT
ATGAGGCGCGTGGAGGAAAGCGTGGTCAATCAGGGCTGGATCACACTGCAGGAAGCAGGGATTAACCTGG
ACAGGAATACTCTGGCCGCTATGCTGATCCGAGAGCTGCGGGCAGCCCTGGAACTGTTCGAGCAGGAAGG
CCTGGCTCCATATCTGTCACGGTGGGAGAAGCTGGATAACTTCATCAATAGACCCGTGAAGCTGATCATT
GGGGACAAAGAGATTTTCGGGATTAGCCGGGGGATTGATAAACAGGGAGCCCTGCTGCTGGAACAGGACG
GAGTTATCAAACCCTGGATGGGCGGAGAAATCAGTCTGCGGTCTGCCGAAAAGGCTAGCGGCAAGCCCAT
CCCCAACCCCCTGCTGGGCCTGGACAGCACCTAAAACCCAGCTTTCTTGTACAAAGTTGTGATATCCAGC
ACAGTGGCGGCCGCTCGACAATCAACCTCTGGATTACAAAATTTGTGAAAGATTGACTGGTATTCTTAAC
TATGTTGCTCCTTTTACGCTATGTGGATACGCTGCTTTAATGCCTTTGTATCATGCTATTGCTTCCCGTA
TGGCTTTCATTTTCTCCTCCTTGTATAAATCCTGGTTGCTGTCTCTTTATGAGGAGTTGTGGCCCGTTGT
CAGGCAACGTGGCGTGGTGTGCACTGTGTTTGCTGACGCAACCCCCACTGGTTGGGGCATTGCCACCACC
TGTCAGCTCCTTTCCGGGACTTTCGCTTTCCCCCTCCCTATTGCCACGGCGGAACTCATCGCCGCCTGCC
TTGCCCGCTGCTGGACAGGGGCTCGGCTGTTGGGCACTGACAATTCCGTGGTGTTGTCGGGGAAGCTGAC
GTCCTTTCCATGGCTGCTCGCCTGTGTTGCCACCTGGATTCTGCGCGGGACGTCCTTCTGCTACGTCCCT
TCGGCCCTCAATCCAGCGGACCTTCCTTCCCGCGGCCTGCTGCCGGCTCTGCGGCCTCTTCCGCGTCTTC
GCCTTCGCCCTCAGACGAGTCGGATCTCCCTTTGGGCCGCCTCCCCGCCTGGAATTCTACCGGGTAGGGG
AGGCGCTTTTCCCAAGGCAGTCTGGAGCATGCGCTTTAGCAGCCCCGCTGGGCACTTGGCGCTACACAAG
TGGCCTCTGGCCTCGCACACATTCCACATCCACCGGTAGGCGCCAACCGGCTCCGTTCTTTGGTGGCCCC
TTCGCGCCACCTTCTACTCCTCCCCTAGTCAGGAAGTTCCCCCCCGCCCCGCAGCTCGCGTCGTGCAGGA
CGTGACAAATGGAAGTAGCACGTCTCACTAGTCTCGTGCAGATGGACAGCACCGCTGAGCAATGGAAGCG
GGTAGGCCTTTGGGGCAGCGGCCAATAGCAGCTTTGCTCCTTCGCTTTCTGGGCTCAGAGGCTGGGAAGG
GGTGGGTCCGGGGGCGGGCTCAGGGGCGGGCTCAGGGGCGGGGCGGGCGCCCGAAGGTCCTCCGGAGGCC
CGGCATTCTGCACGCTTCAAAAGCGCACGTCTGCCGCGCTGTTCTCCTCTTCCTCATCTCCGGGCCTTTC
GACCTGCAGCCCAAGCTTACCATGACCGAGTACAAGCCCACGGTGCGCCTCGCCACCCGCGACGACGTCC
CCAGGGCCGTACGCACCCTCGCCGCCGCGTTCGCCGACTACCCCGCCACGCGCCACACCGTCGATCCGGA
CCGCCACATCGAGCGGGTCACCGAGCTGCAAGAACTCTTCCTCACGCGCGTCGGGCTCGACATCGGCAAG
GTGTGGGTCGCGGACGACGGCGCCGCGGTGGCGGTCTGGACCACGCCGGAGAGCGTCGAAGCGGGGGCGG
TGTTCGCCGAGATCGGCCCGCGCATGGCCGAGTTGAGCGGTTCCCGGCTGGCCGCGCAGCAACAGATGGA
AGGCCTCCTGGCGCCGCACCGGCCCAAGGAGCCCGCGTGGTTCCTGGCCACCGTCGGCGTCTCGCCCGAC
CACCAGGGCAAGGGTCTGGGCAGCGCCGTCGTGCTCCCCGGAGTGGAGGCGGCCGAGCGCGCCGGGGTGC
CCGCCTTCCTGGAGACCTCCGCGCCCCGCAACCTCCCCTTCTACGAGCGGCTCGGCTTCACCGTCACCGC
CGACGTCGAGGTGCCCGAAGGACCGCGCACCTGGTGCATGACCCGCAAGCCCGGTGCCTGACGCCCGCCC
CACGACCCGCAGCGCCCGACCGAAAGGAGCGCACGACCCCATGCATCTCGAGGGCCCGGTACCTTTAAGA
CCAATGACTTACAAGGCAGCTGTAGATCTTAGCCACTTTTTAAAAGAAAAGGGGGGACTGGAAGGGCTAG
CTCACTCCCAACGAAGACAAGATCTGCTTTTTGCTTGTACTGGGTCTCTCTGGTTAGACCAGATCTGAGC
CTGGGAGCTCTCTGGCTAACTAGGGAACCCACTGCTTAAGCCTCAATAAAGCTTGCCTTGAGTGCTTCAA
GTAGTGTGTGCCCGTCTGTTGTGTGACTCTGGTAACTAGAGATCCCTCAGACCCTTTTAGTCAGTGTGGA
AAATCTCTAGCAGTAGTAGTTCATGTCATCTTATTATTCAGTATTTATAACTTGCAAAGAAATGAATATC
AGAGAGTGAGAGGAACTTGTTTATTGCAGCTTATAATGGTTACAAATAAAGCAATAGCATCACAAATTTC
ACAAATAAAGCATTTTTTTCACTGCATTCTAGTTGTGGTTTGTCCAAACTCATCAATGTATCTTATCATG
TCTGGCTCTAGCTATCCCGCCCCTAACTCCGCCCATCCCGCCCCTAACTCCGCCCAGTTCCGCCCATTCT
CCGCCCCATGGCTGACTAATTTTTTTTATTTATGCAGAGGCCGAGGCCGCCTCGGCCTCTGAGCTATTCC
AGAAGTAGTGAGGAGGCTTTTTTGGAGGCCTAGGGACGTACCCAATTCGCCCTATAGTGAGTCGTATTAC
GCGCGCTCACTGGCCGTCGTTTTACAACGTCGTGACTGGGAAAACCCTGGCGTTACCCAACTTAATCGCC
TTGCAGCACATCCCCCTTTCGCCAGCTGGCGTAATAGCGAAGAGGCCCGCACCGATCGCCCTTCCCAACA
GTTGCGCAGCCTGAATGGCGAATGGG
[124 nt withheld, positions 9057-9180]
C
[91 nt withheld, positions 9182-9272]
A
[49 nt withheld, positions 9274-9322]
CCTTTGACGTTGGAGTCCACGTTCTTT
[37 nt withheld, positions 9350-9386]
ACCCTATCTCGGTCTATTCTTTTGATTTATAAGGGATTTTGCCGATTTCGGCCTATTGGTTAAAAAATGA
GCTGATTTAACAAAAATTTAACGCGAATTTTAACAAAATATTAACGCTTACAATTT
Features (pLannotate 1.2.2; 31 found; start..end, strand, type, name):
     26..130     +  promoter       AmpR promoter: bla
    131..991     +  CDS            AmpR: β-lactamase; bla; confers resistance to ampicillin, carbenicillin, and related antibiotics
   1162..1750    +  rep_origin     ori: high-copy-number ColE1/pMB1/pBR322/pUC origin of replication
   1933..2025    +  CDS            lacI (fragment): lac repressor; lacI; The lac repressor binds to the lac operator to inhibit transcription in E. coli. This inhibition can be relieved by adding lactose or isopropyl-β-D-thiogalactopyranoside (IPTG).
   2038..2059    +  protein_bind   CAP binding site: CAP binding activates transcription in the presence of cAMP. E. coli catabolite activator protein
   2074..2104    +  promoter       lac promoter: promoter for the E. coli lac operon
   2112..2128    +  protein_bind   lac operator: The lac repressor binds to the lac operator to inhibit transcription in E. coli. This inhibition can be relieved by adding lactose or isopropyl-β-D-thiogalactopyranoside (IPTG). lac repressor encoded by lacI
   2173..2191    +  promoter       T3 promoter: promoter for bacteriophage T3 RNA polymerase
   2219..2445    +  promoter       RSV promoter: Rous sarcoma virus enhancer/promoter
   2446..2626    +  LTR            5' LTR (truncated): truncated 5' long terminal repeat (LTR) from HIV-1
   2673..2798    +  misc_feature   HIV-1 Ψ: packaging signal of human immunodeficiency virus type 1
   2782..3145    +  CDS            HIV-1 gag (fragment): gag protein from human immunodeficiency virus 1; gag
   3291..3524    +  misc_feature   RRE: The Rev response element (RRE) of HIV-1 allows for Rev-dependent mRNA export from the nucleus to the cytoplasm.
   3901..4001    +  CDS            Rev (fragment): human immunodeficiency virus 1 (HIV-1) Rev protein; rev; enhances nuclear export of unspliced and incompletely spliced viral mRNAs
   4020..4136    +  misc_feature   cPPT/CTS: central polypurine tract and central termination sequence of HIV-1
   4170..4190    +  protein_bind   attB4: mutant version of attB; core recombination site for the Gateway® BP reaction BP Clonase™
   4190..5401    +  promoter       UbC promoter: human ubiquitin C promoter
   5407..5426    +  protein_bind   attB1 (fragment): mutant version of attB; recombination site for the Gateway® BP reaction BP Clonase™
   5435..5509    +  CDS            COX8 presequence: mitochondrial presequence of human cytochrome c oxidase subunit VIII (Rizutto et al., 1989)
   5513..6283    +  CDS            miniTurbo: N-terminally truncated mutant of the E. coli biotin ligase BioID engineered for improved catalytic efficiency (Branon et al., 2018)
   6336..6357    -  protein_bind   attB2 (fragment): mutant version of attB; recombination site for the Gateway® BP reaction BP Clonase™
   6390..6978    +  misc_feature   WPRE: woodchuck hepatitis virus posttranscriptional regulatory element
   6992..7491    +  promoter       PGK promoter: mouse phosphoglycerate kinase 1 promoter
   7512..8111    +  CDS            PuroR: puromycin N-acetyltransferase; pac from Streptomyces alboniger; confers resistance to puromycin
   8179..8316    +  CDS            nef (fragment): NEF_HV1LA - Experimental evidence at protein level: Swiss-Prot protein existence level 1. Extracellular Nef protein targets CD4(+) T-lymphocytes for apoptosis by interacting with CXCR4 surface receptors. From Human immunodeficiency virus type 1 group M subtype B (isolate Lai) (HIV-1).
   8302..8482    +  LTR            5' LTR (truncated): truncated 5' long terminal repeat (LTR) from HIV-1
   8554..8675    +  polyA_signal   SV40 poly(A) signal: SV40 polyadenylation signal
   8715..8850    +  rep_origin     SV40 ori: SV40 origin of replication
   8871..8889    -  promoter       T7 promoter: promoter for bacteriophage T7 RNA polymerase
   8897..9052    +  CDS            lacZα (fragment): LacZα fragment of β-galactosidase; lacZ fragment
   9057..9485    +  rep_origin     f1 ori (sequence partly withheld): f1 bacteriophage origin of replication; arrow indicates direction of (+) strand synthesis
