[The description below was written by a language model from this plasmid's Addgene catalogue record and pLannotate feature annotations shown in this document.]
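Description:
p663-UBC-MTS-miniTurbo-V5_IDG-K is a lentiviral mammalian expression plasmid built on the pDest663 Gateway destination backbone by multisite Gateway recombination; the sequenced record is about 9.5 kb. In bacteria it is maintained through a ColE1/pUC-type origin and ampicillin resistance (bla). The catalogue lists it as low copy, although the annotated origin is of the high-copy type. An f1 origin and remnants of a lac/lacZα cloning region are also present. The viral portion has a third-generation layout. An RSV promoter drives a truncated HIV-1 5' LTR, followed by the Ψ packaging signal with a gag fragment, the RRE for Rev-dependent export and the cPPT/CTS. A truncated 3' LTR and an SV40 polyadenylation signal lie downstream, together with an SV40 origin.

The payload sits between residual attB sites left by the Gateway reaction. A human ubiquitin C promoter, flanked by attB4 and attB1, drives an open reading frame consisting of the COX8 mitochondrial presequence fused to miniTurbo, an engineered, N-terminally truncated E. coli biotin ligase with enhanced catalytic efficiency. The catalogue describes a C-terminal V5 epitope; the feature table does not annotate it separately, though a short unannotated stretch lies between miniTurbo and attB2. A WPRE follows to boost transcript expression, and a separate mouse PGK promoter–puromycin N-acetyltransferase cassette allows selection of transduced cells.

The construct serves as a mitochondrially targeted control for proximity-dependent biotinylation proteomics. It provides a compartment-specific background reference for miniTurbo-tagged understudied kinases made in the same vector series as part of the Illuminating the Druggable Genome programme.
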