Addgene plasmid #214456: p663-UBC-MTS-miniTurbo-V5_IDG-K
Purpose: Gateway destination clone of MTS-miniTurbo (mitochondrial control) tagged with C-terminal V5 for generating protein-proximity networks using proximity-dependent biotinylation proteomics
Depositing lab: Ben Major. Depositing organization: Washington University in Saint Louis.
Backbone
  Vector backbone: pDest663
  Backbone manufacturer: PEL
  Backbone size w/o insert (bp): 9019
  Vector type: Mammalian Expression, Lentiviral ; Gateway Destination
  Selectable markers: Puromycin
Growth in bacteria
  Bacterial resistance: Ampicillin, 100 μg/mL
  Growth temperature: 30°C
  Growth strain: Stbl3
  Copy number: Low Copy
Gene/Insert
  Gene/Insert name: MTS-miniTurbo-V5 (alt name: MTS-miniTurbo)
  Species: Other
  Promoter: Ubiquitin
  Tag / fusion protein: V5 (C terminal on insert)
  Cloning method: Gateway Cloning
Terms and licenses: Academic/Nonprofit Terms; Industry Terms: Not Available to Industry
Depositor comments: These plasmids were generated as part of the Illuminating the Druggable Genome (IDG) program sponsored by the NIH Common Fund. The goal of this program is to identify, gather, and distribute information and resources for proteins that currently are not well-studied yet belong to commonly drug-targeted protein families: protein kinases, non-olfactory G-protein coupled receptors (GPCRs), and ion channels. The IDG program is designed to develop fundamental research tools for understudied proteins, elucidate their function, and disseminate the IDG-related resources and data to the greater scientific community. These lentiviral gateway destination plasmids were generated, as part of the Kinase-Data and Resource Generating Center (DRGC), using the single fragment or multisite gateway cloning technology. They were used for generating proteomics-based protein-interaction and protein-proximity networks that can be accessed through the kinase-DRGC website https://darkkinome.org/. Each plasmid has either an N- or C-terminal fusion protein (Flag/ V5/V5-miniTurbo/V5-TurboID/miniTurbo-V5/TurboID-V5) tagged understudied kinase driven under either a CMV or Ubiquitin (UBC) promoter. All inserts in the pENTR plasmids used to generate the deposited destination plasmids were end-sequenced and insert size validated prior to multi-site gateway cloning. The combined insert size of the single fragment or three fragment destination plasmids were confirmed by restriction digestion (BsrGI, and EcoRV for pDest667; BsrGI, EcoRV, and BstZ17I for pDest663; and BsrGI for pHAGE) and all plasmids were partially sequenced to ensure in-frame ORFs and fusion tags.
How to cite: p663-UBC-MTS-miniTurbo-V5_IDG-K was a gift from Ben Major (Addgene plasmid # 214456 ; http://n2t.net/addgene:214456 ; RRID:Addgene_214456)
